>Addgene plasmid #179727 | pF(UG) hSyn SYP-mRuby3 | addgene full sequence | sequence record 355784 | Addgene NGS Result
CTGTACTTTCTATAGTGAATAGAGTTAGGCAGGGATATTCACCATTATCGTTTCAGACCCACCTCCCAAC
CCCGAGGGGACCCGACAGGCCCGAAGGAATAGAAGAAGAAGGTGGAGAGAGAGACAGAGACAGATCCATT
CGATTAGTGAACGGATCGGCACTGCGTGCGCCAATTCTGCAGACAAATGGCAGTATTCATCCACAATTTT
AAAAGAAAAGGGGGGATTGGGGGGTACAGTGCAGGGGAAAGAATAGTAGACATAATAGCAACAGACATAC
AAACTAAAGAATTACAAAAACAAATTACAAAAATTCAAAATTTTCGGGTTTATTACAGGGACAGCAGAGA
TCCAGTTTGGTTAATTAAAGTGCAAGTGGTTTTAGGACCAGGATGAGGCGGGGTGGGGGTGCCTACCTGA
CGACCGACCCCGACCCACTGGACAAGCACCCAACCCCCATTCCCCAAATTGCGCATCCCCTATCAGAGAG
GGGGAGGGGAAACAGGATGCGGCGAGGCGCGTGCGCACTGCCAGCTTCAGCACCGCGGACAGTGCCTTCG
CCCCCGCCTGGCGGCGCGCGCCACCGCCGCCTCAGCACTGAAGGCGCGCTGACGTCACTCGCCGGTCCCC
CGTAAACTCCCCTTCCCGGCCACCTTGGTCGCGTCCGCGCCGCCGCCGGCCCAGCCGGACCGCACCACGC
GAGGCGCGAGATAGGGGGGCACGGGCGCGACCATCTGCGCTGCGGCGCCGGCGACTCAGCGCTGCCTCAG
TCTGCGGTGGGCAGCGGAGGAGTCGTGTCGTGCCTGAGAGCGCAGGTACGGCTAGCGGATCCGGTACCGC
GGGCCCGCCACCATGGACGTGGTGAATCAGCTGGTGGCTGGGGGTCAGTTCCGGGTGGTCAAGGAGCCCC
TTGGCTTCGTGAAGGTGCTGCAGTGGGTCTTTGCCATCTTCGCCTTTGCTACGTGTGGCAGCTACACCGG
GGAGCTTCGGCTGAGCGTGGAGTGTGCCAACAAGACGGAGAGTGCCCTCAACATCGAAGTTGAATTCGAG
TACCCCTTCAGGCTGCACCAAGTGTACTTTGATGCACCCTCCTGCGTCAAAGGGGGCACTACCAAGATCT
TCCTGGTTGGGGACTACTCCTCGTCGGCTGAATTCTTTGTCACCGTGGCTGTGTTTGCCTTCCTCTACTC
CATGGGGGCCCTGGCCACCTACATCTTCCTGCAGAACAAGTACCGAGAGAACAACAAAGGGCCTATGATG
GACTTTCTGGCTACAGCCGTGTTCGCTTTCATGTGGCTAGTTAGTTCATCAGCCTGGGCCAAAGGCCTGT
CCGATGTGAAGATGGCCACGGACCCAGAGAACATTATCAAGGAGATGCCCATGTGCCGCCAGACAGGGAA
CACATGCAAGGAACTGAGGGACCCTGTGACTTCAGGACTCAACACCTCAGTGGTGTTTGGCTTCCTGAAC
CTGGTGCTCTGGGTTGGCAACTTATGGTTCGTGTTCAAGGAGACAGGCTGGGCAGCCCCATTCATGCGCG
CACCTCCAGGCGCCCCGGAAAAGCAACCAGCACCTGGCGATGCCTACGGCGATGCGGGCTACGGGCAGGG
CCCCGGAGGCTATGGGCCCCAGGACTCCTACGGGCCTCAGGGTGGTTATCAACCCGATTACGGGCAGCCA
GCCAGCGGTGGCGGTGGCTACGGGCCTCAGGGCGACTATGGGCAGCAAGGCTATGGCCAACAGGGTGCGC
CCACCTCCTTCTCCAATCAGATGAAAGGATCCGGAAGTTCGGGGTCCAGCGGTTCTTCAGGCAGTTCCAT
GGTGTCTAAGGGCGAAGAGCTGATCAAGGAAAATATGCGTATGAAGGTGGTCATGGAAGGTTCGGTCAAC
GGCCACCAATTCAAATGCACAGGTGAAGGAGAAGGCAGACCGTACGAGGGAGTGCAAACCATGAGGATCA
AAGTCATCGAGGGAGGACCCCTGCCATTTGCCTTTGACATTCTTGCCACGTCGTTCATGTATGGCAGCCG
TACCTTTATCAAGTACCCGGCCGACATCCCTGATTTCTTTAAACAGTCCTTTCCTGAGGGTTTTACTTGG
GAAAGAGTTACGAGATACGAAGATGGTGGAGTCGTCACCGTCACGCAGGACACCAGCCTTGAGGATGGCG
AGCTCGTCTACAACGTCAAGGTCAGAGGGGTAAACTTTCCCTCCAATGGTCCCGTGATGCAGAAGAAGAC
CAAGGGTTGGGAGCCTAATACAGAGATGATGTATCCAGCAGATGGTGGTCTGAGAGGATACACTGACATC
GCACTGAAAGTTGATGGTGGTGGCCATCTGCACTGCAACTTCGTGACAACTTACAGGTCAAAAAAGACCG
TCGGGAACATCAAGATGCCCGGTGTCCATGCCGTTGATCACCGCCTGGAAAGGATCGAGGAGAGTGACAA
TGAAACCTACGTAGTGCAAAGAGAAGTGGCAGTTGCCAAATACAGCAACCTTGGTGGTGGCTAACTAGAA
TTCGATATCAAGCTTATCGATAATCAACCTCTGGATTACAAAATTTGTGAAAGATTGACTGGTATTCTTA
ACTATGTTGCTCCTTTTACGCTATGTGGATACGCTGCTTTAATGCCTTTGTATCATGCTATTGCTTCCCG
TATGGCTTTCATTTTCTCCTCCTTGTATAAATCCTGGTTGCTGTCTCTTTATGAGGAGTTGTGGCCCGTT
GTCAGGCAACGTGGCGTGGTGTGCACTGTGTTTGCTGACGCAACCCCCACTGGTTGGGGCATTGCCACCA
CCTGTCAGCTCCTTTCCGGGACTTTCGCTTTCCCCCTCCCTATTGCCACGGCGGAACTCATCGCCGCCTG
CCTTGCCCGCTGCTGGACAGGGGCTCGGCTGTTGGGCACTGACAATTCCGTGGTGTTGTCGGGGAAATCA
TCGTCCTTTCCTTGGCTGCTCGCCTGTGTTGCCACCTGGATTCTGCGCGGGACGTCCTTCTGCTACGTCC
CTTCGGCCCTCAATCCAGCGGACCTTCCTTCCCGCGGCCTGCTGCCGGCTCTGCGGCCTCTTCCGCGTCT
TCGCCTTCGCCCTCAGACGAGTCGGATCTCCCTTTGGGCCGCCTCCCCGCATCGATACCGTCGACCTCGA
GACCTAGAAAAACATGGAGCAATCACAAGTAGCAATACAGCAGCTACCAATGCTGATTGTGCCTGGCTAG
AAGCACAAGAGGAGGAGGAGGTGGGTTTTCCAGTCACACCTCAGGTACCTTTAAGACCAATGACTTACAA
GGCAGCTGTAGATCTTAGCCACTTTTTAAAAGAAAAGGGGGGACTGGAAGGGCTAATTCACTCCCAACGA
AGACAAGATATCCTTGATCTGTGGATCTACCACACACAAGGCTACTTCCCTGATTGGCAGAACTACACAC
CAGGGCCAGGGATCAGATATCCACTGACCTTTGGATGGTGCTACAAGCTAGTACCAGTTGAGCAAGAGAA
GGTAGAAGAAGCCAATGAAGGAGAGAACACCCGCTTGTTACACCCTGTGAGCCTGCATGGGATGGATGAC
CCGGAGAGAGAAGTATTAGAGTGGAGGTTTGACAGCCGCCTAGCATTTCATCACATGGCCCGAGAGCTGC
ATCCGGACTGTACTGGGTCTCTCTGGTTAGACCAGATCTGAGCCTGGGAGCTCTCTGGCTAACTAGGGAA
CCCACTGCTTAAGCCTCAATAAAGCTTGCCTTGAGTGCTTCAAGTAGTGTGTGCCCGTCTGTTGTGTGAC
TCTGGTAACTAGAGATCCCTCAGACCCTTTTAGTCAGTGTGGAAAATCTCTAGCAGGGCCCGTTTAAACC
CGCTGATCAGCCTCGACTGTGCCTTCTAGTTGCCAGCCATCTGTTGTTTGCCCCTCCCCCGTGCCTTCCT
TGACCCTGGAAGGTGCCACTCCCACTGTCCTTTCCTAATAAAATGAGGAAATTGCATCGCATTGTCTGAG
TAGGTGTCATTCTATTCTGGGGGGTGGGGTGGGGCAGGACAGCAAGGGGGAGGATTGGGAAGACAATAGC
AGGCATGCTGGGGATGCGGTGGGCTCTATGGCTTCTGAGGCGGAAAGAACCAGCTGGGGCTCTAGGGGGT
ATCCCC
[124 nt withheld, positions 4137-4260]
C
[91 nt withheld, positions 4262-4352]
A
[49 nt withheld, positions 4354-4402]
CCTTTGACGTTGGAGTCCACGTTCTTT
[37 nt withheld, positions 4430-4466]
ACCCTATCTCGGTCTATTCTTTTGATTTATAAGGGATTTTGCCGATTTCGGCCTATTGGTTAAAAAATGA
GCTGATTTAACAAAAATTTAACGCGAATTAATTCTGTGGAATGTGTGTCAGTTAGGGTGTGGAAAGTCCC
CAGGCTCCCCAGCAGGCAGAAGTATGCAAAGCATGCATCTCAATTAGTCAGCAACCAGGTGTGGAAAGTC
CCCAGGCTCCCCAGCAGGCAGAAGTATGCAAAGCATGCATCTCAATTAGTCAGCAACCATAGTCCCGCCC
CTAACTCCGCCCATCCCGCCCCTAACTCCGCCCAGTTCCGCCCATTCTCCGCCCCATGGCTGACTAATTT
TTTTTATTTATGCAGAGGCCGAGGCCGCCTCTGCCTCTGAGCTATTCCAGAAGTAGTGAGGAGGCTTTTT
TGGAGGCCTAGGCTTTTGCAAAAAGCTCCCGGGAGCTTGTATATCCATTTTCGGATCTGATCAGCACGTG
TTGACAATTAATCATCGGCATAGTATATCGGCATAGTATAATACGACAAGGTGAGGAACTAAACCATGGC
CAAGTTGACCAGTGCCGTTCCGGTGCTCACCGCGCGCGACGTCGCCGGAGCGGTCGAGTTCTGGACCGAC
CGGCTCGGGTTCTCCCGGGACTTCGTGGAGGACGACTTCGCCGGTGTGGTCCGGGACGACGTGACCCTGT
TCATCAGCGCGGTCCAGGACCAGGTGGTGCCGGACAACACCCTGGCCTGGGTGTGGGTGCGCGGCCTGGA
CGAGCTGTACGCCGAGTGGTCGGAGGTCGTGTCCACGAACTTCCGGGACGCCTCCGGGCCGGCCATGACC
GAGATCGGCGAGCAGCCGTGGGGGCGGGAGTTCGCCCTGCGCGACCCGGCCGGCAACTGCGTGCACTTCG
TGGCCGAGGAGCAGGACTGACACGTGCTACGAGATTTCGATTCCACCGCCGCCTTCTATGAAAGGTTGGG
CTTCGGAATCGTTTTCCGGGACGCCGGCTGGATGATCCTCCAGCGCGGGGATCTCATGCTGGAGTTCTTC
GCCCACCCCAACTTGTTTATTGCAGCTTATAATGGTTACAAATAAAGCAATAGCATCACAAATTTCACAA
ATAAAGCATTTTTTTCACTGCATTCTAGTTGTGGTTTGTCCAAACTCATCAATGTATCTTATCATGTCTG
TATACCGTCGACCTCTAGCTAGAGCTTGGCGTAATCATGGTCATAGCTGTTTCCTGTGTGAAATTGTTAT
CCGCTCACAATTCCACACAACATACGAGCCGGAAGCATAAAGTGTAAAGCCTGGGGTGCCTAATGAGTGA
GCTAACTCACATTAATTGCGTTGCGCTCACTGCCCGCTTTCCAGTCGGGAAACCTGTCGTGCCAGCTGCA
TTAATGAATCGGCCAACGCGCGGGGAGAGGCGGTTTGCGTATTGGGCGCTCTTCCGCTTCCTCGCTCACT
GACTCGCTGCGCTCGGTCGTTCGGCTGCGGCGAGCGGTATCAGCTCACTCAAAGGCGGTAATACGGTTAT
CCACAGAATCAGGGGATAACGCAGGAAAGAACATGTGAGCAAAAGGCCAGCAAAAGGCCAGGAACCGTAA
AAAGGCCGCGTTGCTGGCGTTTTTCCATAGGCTCCGCCCCCCTGACGAGCATCACAAAAATCGACGCTCA
AGTCAGAGGTGGCGAAACCCGACAGGACTATAAAGATACCAGGCGTTTCCCCCTGGAAGCTCCCTCGTGC
GCTCTCCTGTTCCGACCCTGCCGCTTACCGGATACCTGTCCGCCTTTCTCCCTTCGGGAAGCGTGGCGCT
TTCTCATAGCTCACGCTGTAGGTATCTCAGTTCGGTGTAGGTCGTTCGCTCCAAGCTGGGCTGTGTGCAC
GAACCCCCCGTTCAGCCCGACCGCTGCGCCTTATCCGGTAACTATCGTCTTGAGTCCAACCCGGTAAGAC
ACGACTTATCGCCACTGGCAGCAGCCACTGGTAACAGGATTAGCAGAGCGAGGTATGTAGGCGGTGCTAC
AGAGTTCTTGAAGTGGTGGCCTAACTACGGCTACACTAGAAGAACAGTATTTGGTATCTGCGCTCTGCTG
AAGCCAGTTACCTTCGGAAAAAGAGTTGGTAGCTCTTGATCCGGCAAACAAACCACCGCTGGTAGCGGTG
GTTTTTTTGTTTGCAAGCAGCAGATTACGCGCAGAAAAAAAGGATCTCAAGAAGATCCTTTGATCTTTTC
TACGGGGTCTGACGCTCAGTGGAACGAAAACTCACGTTAAGGGATTTTGGTCATGAGATTATCAAAAAGG
ATCTTCACCTAGATCCTTTTAAATTAAAAATGAAGTTTTAAATCAATCTAAAGTATATATGAGTAAACTT
GGTCTGACAGTTACCAATGCTTAATCAGTGAGGCACCTATCTCAGCGATCTGTCTATTTCGTTCATCCAT
AGTTGCCTGACTCCCCGTCGTGTAGATAACTACGATACGGGAGGGCTTACCATCTGGCCCCAGTGCTGCA
ATGATACCGCGAGACCCACGCTCACCGGCTCCAGATTTATCAGCAATAAACCAGCCAGCCGGAAGGGCCG
AGCGCAGAAGTGGTCCTGCAACTTTATCCGCCTCCATCCAGTCTATTAATTGTTGCCGGGAAGCTAGAGT
AAGTAGTTCGCCAGTTAATAGTTTGCGCAACGTTGTTGCCATTGCTACAGGCATCGTGGTGTCACGCTCG
TCGTTTGGTATGGCTTCATTCAGCTCCGGTTCCCAACGATCAAGGCGAGTTACATGATCCCCCATGTTGT
GCAAAAAAGCGGTTAGCTCCTTCGGTCCTCCGATCGTTGTCAGAAGTAAGTTGGCCGCAGTGTTATCACT
CATGGTTATGGCAGCACTGCATAATTCTCTTACTGTCATGCCATCCGTAAGATGCTTTTCTGTGACTGGT
GAGTACTCAACCAAGTCATTCTGAGAATAGTGTATGCGGCGACCGAGTTGCTCTTGCCCGGCGTCAATAC
GGGATAATACCGCGCCACATAGCAGAACTTTAAAAGTGCTCATCATTGGAAAACGTTCTTCGGGGCGAAA
ACTCTCAAGGATCTTACCGCTGTTGAGATCCAGTTCGATGTAACCCACTCGTGCACCCAACTGATCTTCA
GCATCTTTTACTTTCACCAGCGTTTCTGGGTGAGCAAAAACAGGAAGGCAAAATGCCGCAAAAAAGGGAA
TAAGGGCGACACGGAAATGTTGAATACTCATACTCTTCCTTTTTCAATATTATTGAAGCATTTATCAGGG
TTATTGTCTCATGAGCGGATACATATTTGAATGTATTTAGAAAAATAAACAAATAGGGGTTCCGCGCACA
TTTCCCCGAAAAGTGCCACCTGACGTCGACGGATCGGGAGATCTCCCGATCCCCTATGGTGCACTCTCAG
TACAATCTGCTCTGATGCCGCATAGTTAAGCCAGTATCTGCTCCCTGCTTGTGTGTTGGAGGTCGCTGAG
TAGTGCGCGAGCAAAATTTAAGCTACAACAAGGCAAGGCTTGACCGACAATTGCATGAAGAATCTGCTTA
GGGTTAGGCGTTTTGCGCTGCTTCGCGATGTACGGGCCAGATATACGCGTTGACATTGATTATTGACTAG
TTATTAATAGTAATCAATTACGGGGTCATTAGTTCATAGCCCATATATGGAGTTCCGCGTTACATAACTT
ACGGTAAATGGCCCGCCTGGCTGACCGCCCAACGACCCCCGCCCATTGACGTCAATAATGACGTATGTTC
CCATAGTAACGCCAATAGGGACTTTCCATTGACGTCAATGGGTGGAGTATTTACGGTAAACTGCCCACTT
GGCAGTACATCAAGTGTATCATATGCCAAGTACGCCCCCTATTGACGTCAATGACGGTAAATGGCCCGCC
TGGCATTATGCCCAGTACATGACCTTATGGGACTTTCCTACTTGGCAGTACATCTACGTATTAGTCATCG
CTATTACCATGGTGATGCGGTTTTGGCAGTACATCAATGGGCGTGGATAGCGGTTTGACTCACGGGGATT
TCCAAGTCTCCACCCCATTGACGTCAATGGGAGTTTGTTTTGGCACCAAAATCAACGGGACTTTCCAAAA
TGTCGTAACAACTCCGCCCCATTGACGCAAATGGGCGGTAGGCGTGTACGGTGGGAGGTCTATATAAGCA
GCGCGTTTTGCCTGTACTGGGTCTCTCTGGTTAGACCAGATCTGAGCCTGGGAGCTCTCTGGCTAACTAG
GGAACCCACTGCTTAAGCCTCAATAAAGCTTGCCTTGAGTGCTTCAAGTAGTGTGTGCCCGTCTGTTGTG
TGACTCTGGTAACTAGAGATCCCTCAGACCCTTTTAGTCAGTGTGGAAAATCTCTAGCAGTGGCGCCCGA
ACAGGGACTTGAAAGCGAAAGGGAAACCAGAGGAGCTCTCTCGACGCAGGACTCGGCTTGCTGAAGCGCG
CACGGCAAGAGGCGAGGGGCGGCGACTGGTGAGTACGCCAAAAATTTTGACTAGCGGAGGCTAGAAGGAG
AGAGATGGGTGCGAGAGCGTCAGTATTAAGCGGGGGAGAATTAGATCGCGATGGGAAAAAATTCGGTTAA
GGCCAGGGGGAAAGAAAAAATATAAATTAAAACATATAGTATGGGCAAGCAGGGAGCTAGAACGATTCGC
AGTTAATCCTGGCCTGTTAGAAACATCAGAAGGCTGTAGACAAATACTGGGACAGCTACAACCATCCCTT
CAGACAGGATCAGAAGAACTTAGATCATTATATAATACAGTAGCAACCCTCTATTGTGTGCATCAAAGGA
TAGAGATAAAAGACACCAAGGAAGCTTTAGACAAGATAGAGGAAGAGCAAAACAAAAGTAAGACCACCGC
ACAGCAAGCGGCCGCTGATCTTCAGACCTGGAGGAGGAGATATGAGGGACAATTGGAGAAGTGAATTATA
TAAATATAAAGTAGTAAAAATTGAACCATTAGGAGTAGCACCCACCAAGGCAAAGAGAAGAGTGGTGCAG
AGAGAAAAAAGAGCAGTGGGAATAGGAGCTTTGTTCCTTGGGTTCTTGGGAGCAGCAGGAAGCACTATGG
GCGCAGCGTCAATGACGCTGACGGTACAGGCCAGACAATTATTGTCTGGTATAGTGCAGCAGCAGAACAA
TTTGCTGAGGGCTATTGAGGCGCAACAGCATCTGTTGCAACTCACAGTCTGGGGCATCAAGCAGCTCCAG
GCAAGAATCCTGGCTGTGGAAAGATACCTAAAGGATCAACAGCTCCTGGGGATTTGGGGTTGCTCTGGAA
AACTCATTTGCACCACTGCTGTGCCTTGGAATGCTAGTTGGAGTAATAAATCTCTGGAACAGATTTGGAA
TCACACGACCTGGATGGAGTGGGACAGAGAAATTAACAATTACACAAGCTTAATACACTCCTTAATTGAA
GAATCGCAAAACCAGCAAGAAAAGAATGAACAAGAATTATTGGAATTAGATAAATGGGCAAGTTTGTGGA
ATTGGTTTAACATAACAAATTGGCTGTGGTATATAAAATTATTCATAATGATAGTAGGAGGCTTGGTAGG
TTTAAGAATAGTTTTTG
Features (pLannotate 1.2.2; 31 found; start..end, strand, type, name):
     57..157     +  CDS            Rev (fragment): human immunodeficiency virus 1 (HIV-1) Rev protein; rev; enhances nuclear export of unspliced and incompletely spliced viral mRNAs
    207..324     +  misc_feature   cPPT/CTS: central polypurine tract and central termination sequence of HIV-1
    369..815     +  promoter       hSyn promoter: human synapsin I promoter; confers neuron-specific expression (Kügler et al., 2003)
    853..1773    +  CDS            Syp: SYPH_RAT - Experimental evidence at protein level: Swiss-Prot protein existence level 1. Possibly involved in structural functions as organizing other membrane components or in targeting the vesicles to the plasma membrane. Involved in the regulation of short-term and long-term synaptic plasticity (By similarity). From Rattus norvegicus (Rat).
   1819..2511    +  CDS            mRuby3: mRuby3 is a basic (constitutively fluorescent) red fluorescent protein published in 2016, derived from Entacmaea quadricolor. It has low acid sensitivity.
   2518..2542    +  misc_feature   MCS (fragment): pBluescript multiple cloning site
   2542..3130    +  misc_feature   WPRE: woodchuck hepatitis virus posttranscriptional regulatory element
   3067..3648    +  CDS            nef (fragment): NEF_HV1H2 - Experimental evidence at protein level: Swiss-Prot protein existence level 1. Extracellular Nef protein targets CD4(+) T-lymphocytes for apoptosis by interacting with CXCR4 surface receptors. From Human immunodeficiency virus type 1 group M subtype B (isolate HXB2) (HIV-1).
   3655..3835    +  LTR            5' LTR (truncated): truncated 5' long terminal repeat (LTR) from HIV-1
   3867..4091    +  polyA_signal   bGH poly(A) signal: bovine growth hormone polyadenylation signal
   4095..4116    +  promoter       SV40 promoter (fragment): SV40 enhancer and early promoter
   4137..4565    +  rep_origin     f1 ori (sequence partly withheld): f1 bacteriophage origin of replication; arrow indicates direction of (+) strand synthesis
   4579..4908    +  promoter       SV40 promoter: SV40 enhancer and early promoter
   4956..5003    +  promoter       EM7 promoter: synthetic bacterial promoter&nbsp
   5022..5396    +  CDS            BleoR: antibiotic-binding protein; Sh ble from Streptoalloteichus hindustanus; confers resistance to bleomycin, phleomycin, and Zeocin™
   5406..5531    +  CDS            ble (fragment): BLE_KLEPN - Experimental evidence at protein level: Swiss-Prot protein existence level 1. Binding protein with a strong affinity to the bleomycin family of antibiotics. Binds to CL990; an antimitotic-antibiotic compound. From Klebsiella pneumoniae.
   5526..5647    +  polyA_signal   SV40 poly(A) signal: SV40 polyadenylation signal
   5720..5736    -  protein_bind   lac operator: The lac repressor binds to the lac operator to inhibit transcription in E. coli. This inhibition can be relieved by adding lactose or isopropyl-β-D-thiogalactopyranoside (IPTG). lac repressor encoded by lacI
   5744..5774    -  promoter       lac promoter: promoter for the E. coli lac operon
   5789..5810    -  protein_bind   CAP binding site: CAP binding activates transcription in the presence of cAMP. E. coli catabolite activator protein
   5823..5915    -  CDS            lacI (fragment): lac repressor; lacI; The lac repressor binds to the lac operator to inhibit transcription in E. coli. This inhibition can be relieved by adding lactose or isopropyl-β-D-thiogalactopyranoside (IPTG).
   6098..6686    -  rep_origin     ori: high-copy-number ColE1/pMB1/pBR322/pUC origin of replication
   6857..7717    -  CDS            AmpR: β-lactamase; bla; confers resistance to ampicillin, carbenicillin, and related antibiotics
   7718..7822    -  promoter       AmpR promoter: bla
   7881..7933    -  misc_feature   bom (fragment): basis of mobility region from pBR322
   8088..8467    +  enhancer       CMV enhancer: human cytomegalovirus immediate early enhancer
   8468..8667    +  promoter       CMV promoter: human cytomegalovirus (CMV) immediate early promoter
   8685..8865    +  LTR            5' LTR (truncated): truncated 5' long terminal repeat (LTR) from HIV-1
   8912..9037    +  misc_feature   HIV-1 Ψ: packaging signal of human immunodeficiency virus type 1
   9021..9384    +  CDS            HIV-1 gag (fragment): gag protein from human immunodeficiency virus 1; gag
   9530..9763    +  misc_feature   RRE: The Rev response element (RRE) of HIV-1 allows for Rev-dependent mRNA export from the nucleus to the cytoplasm.
