[The description below was written by a language model from this plasmid's Addgene catalogue record and pLannotate feature annotations shown in this document.]
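Description:
pF(UG) hSyn SYP-mRuby3 is a lentiviral transfer plasmid of about 10.1 kb built on the FUGW backbone, in which the original ubiquitin promoter–GFP cassette implied by the "(UG)" name has been replaced by a neuron-specific expression unit. It is propagated in E. coli through a high-copy ColE1/pUC origin with ampicillin resistance. The backbone also carries an f1 origin and an SV40/EM7-driven bleomycin/Zeocin resistance cassette with an SV40 poly(A) signal, which lies outside the viral genome.

The viral portion begins with a CMV enhancer/promoter fused to a truncated HIV-1 5' LTR, which drives Tat-independent transcription of the genomic RNA in packaging cells. It is followed by the Ψ packaging signal with a gag fragment, the Rev response element for nuclear export of the unspliced RNA, and the cPPT/CTS element that aids nuclear import. Downstream, the human synapsin I promoter drives synaptophysin (SYP) joined at its C-terminus to the red fluorescent protein mRuby3. A WPRE after the fusion enhances transcript stability and expression, and the cassette ends in a truncated 3' LTR followed by a bGH poly(A) signal. The catalogue lists the insert as mouse Syp, whereas the automated annotation matched the coding sequence to the rat protein, so the record alone does not settle the species of origin.

Because synaptophysin is an abundant integral synaptic vesicle membrane protein, the fusion serves as a red fluorescent synaptic vesicle marker. The stated purpose is lentiviral expression of this marker, and the synapsin promoter restricts expression to transduced neurons.
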