Addgene plasmid #179727: pF(UG) hSyn SYP-mRuby3
Purpose: Lentiviral expression of SYP-mRuby3 for use as a synaptic vesicle marker
Depositing lab: Edwin Chapman. Depositing organization: University of Wisconsin, Madison. Publication: Synaptotagmin 7 is targeted to the axonal plasma membrane through gamma-secretase processing to promote synaptic vesicle docking in mouse hippocampal neurons. Vevea JD, Kusick GF, Courtney KC, Chen E, Watanabe S, Chapman ER. Elife. 2021 Sep 20;10. pii: 67261. doi: 10.7554/eLife.67261. PubMed 34543184.
Backbone
  Vector backbone: PFUGW
  Vector type: Lentiviral
Growth in bacteria
  Bacterial resistance: Ampicillin, 100 μg/mL
  Growth temperature: 37°C
  Growth strain: NEB Stable
  Copy number: High Copy
Gene/Insert
  Gene/Insert name: SYP
  Species: M. musculus (mouse)
  Entrez Gene: Syp (a.k.a. A230093K24Rik, Syn, p38)
  Cloning method: Ligation Independent Cloning
Terms and licenses: Academic/Nonprofit Terms; Industry Terms: Not Available to Industry
How to cite: pF(UG) hSyn SYP-mRuby3 was a gift from Edwin Chapman (Addgene plasmid # 179727 ; http://n2t.net/addgene:179727 ; RRID:Addgene_179727)
